>Addgene plasmid | GID4-Nluc | analyzer sequence | sequence record 389592
TCAATATTGGCCATTAGCCATATTATTCATTGGTTATATAGCATAAATCAATATTGGCTATTGGCCATTG
CATACGTTGTATCTATATCATAATATGTACATTTATATTGGCTCATGTCCAATATGACCGCCATGTTGGC
ATTGATTATTGACTAGTTATTAATAGTAATCAATTACGGGGTCATTAGTTCATAGCCCATATATGGAGTT
CCGCGTTACATAACTTACGGTAAATGGCCCGCCTGGCTGACCGCCCAACGACCCCCGCCCATTGACGTCA
ATAATGACGTATGTTCCCATAGTAACGCCAATAGGGACTTTCCATTGACGTCAATGGGTGGAGTATTTAC
GGTAAACTGCCCACTTGGCAGTACATCAAGTGTATCATATGCCAAGTCCGCCCCCTATTGACGTCAATGA
CGGTAAATGGCCCGCCTGGCATTATGCCCAGTACATGACCTTACGGGACTTTCCTACTTGGCAGTACATC
TACGTATTAGTCATCGCTATTACCATGGTGATGCGGTTTTGGCAGTACACCAATGGGCGTGGATAGCGGT
TTGACTCACGGGGATTTCCAAGTCTCCACCCCATTGACGTCAATGGGAGTTTGTTTTGGCACCAAAATCA
ACGGGACTTTCCAAAATGTCGTAATAACCCCGCCCCGTTGACGCAAATGGGCGGTAGGCGTGTACGGTGG
GAGGTCTATATAAGCAGAGCTGGTTTAGTGAACCGTCAGATCACTAGAAGCTTTATTGCGGTAGTTTATC
ACAGTTAAATTGCTAACGCAGTCAGTGCTTCTGACACAACAGTCTCGAACTTAAGCTGCAGAAGTTGGTC
GTGAGGCACTGGGCAGGTAAGTATCAAGGTTACAAGACAGGTTTAAGGAGACCAATAGAAACTGGGCTTG
TCGAGACAGAGAAGACTCTTGCGTTTCTGATAGGCACCTATTGGTCTTACTGACATCCACTTTGCCTTTC
TCTCCACAGGTGTCCACTCCCAGTTCAATTACAGCTCTTAAGGCTAGAGTATTAATACGACTCACTATAG
GGCTAGCGATCGCCATGGTCTGTGCGCGAGGGCAAGTCGGGAGGGGGACCCAGCTCAGGACTGGGAGGCC
CTGCTCGCAGGTCCCTGGGTCCCGGTGGCGGCCGGAGCGCTTGCTCCGCAGGCAGCGGGCGGGTGGTCGC
CCCTCCCGCCCCCACCCCGCGCGTGCGCGCCCCGGCCTCTCCCTCCCCGCCACCCTCCTCGGCTCCCGCG
CGGCGGCGGCGGTTCCTCTCCCACTCCCCCCAGCCCTGGCTCCGGGGGACCCCGCGATGCCGGTCCGCAC
CGAGTGTCCCCCGCCGGCCGGTGCCTCCGCTGCCTCCGCGGCCTCACTCATCCCGCCGCCGCCCATCAAC
ACCCAGCAGCCCGGCGTGGCCACCAGCCTGCTCTAC
[498 nt withheld, positions 1437-1934]
CCTGAACACAGTGCACCCATCTATGAATTCCGGGGCTCGAGCGGCGTCTTCACACTCGAAGATTTCGTTG
GGGACTGGCGACAGACAGCCGGCTACAACCTGGACCAAGTCCTTGAACAGGGAGGTGTGTCCAGTTTGTT
TCAGAATCTCGGGGTGTCCGTAACTCCGATCCAAAGGATTGTCCTGAGCGGTGAAAATGGGCTGAAGATC
GACATCCATGTCATCATCCCGTATGAAGGTCTGAGCGGCGACCAAATGGGCCAGATCGAAAAAATTTTTA
AGGTGGTGTACCCTGTGGATGATCATCACTTTAAGGTGATCCTGCACTATGGCACACTGGTAATCGACGG
GGTTACGCCGAACATGATCGACTATTTCGGACGGCCGTATGAAGGCATCGCCGTGTTCGACGGCAAAAAG
ATCACTGTAACAGGGACCCTGTGGAACGGCAACAAAATTATCGACGAGCGCCTGATCAACCCCGACGGCT
CCCTGCTGTTCCGAGTAACCATCAACGGAGTGACCGGCTGGCGGCTGTGCGAACGCATTCTGGCGTAAGG
CCGCGACTCTAGAGTCGACCTGCAGGCATGCAAGCTGATCCGGCTGCTAACAAAGCCCGAAAGGAAGCTG
AGTTGGCTGCTGCCACCGCTGAGCAATAACTAGCATAACCCCTTGGGGCGGCCGCTTCGAGCAGACATGA
TAAGATACATTGATGAGTTTGGACAAACCACAACTAGAATGCAGTGAAAAAAATGCTTTATTTGTGAAAT
TTGTGATGCTATTGCTTTATTTGTAACCATTATAAGCTGCAATAAACAAGTTAACAACAACAATTGCATT
CATTTTATGTTTCAGGTTCAGGGGGAGATGTGGGAGGTTTTTTTAAGCAAGTAAAACCTCTACAAATGTG
GTAAAATCGAATTTTAACAAAATATTAACGCTTACAATTTCCTGATGCGGTATTTTCTCCTTACGCATCT
GTGCGGTATTTCACACCGCATACGCGGATCTGCGCAGCACCATGGCCTGAAATAACCTCTGAAAGAGGAA
CTTGGTTAGGTACCTTCTGAGGCGGAAAGAACCAGCTGTGGAATGTGTGTCAGTTAGGGTGTGGAAAGTC
CCCAGGCTCCCCAGCAGGCAGAAGTATGCAAAGCATGCATCTCAATTAGTCAGCAACCAGGTGTGGAAAG
TCCCCAGGCTCCCCAGCAGGCAGAAGTATGCAAAGCATGCATCTCAATTAGTCAGCAACCATAGTCCCGC
CCCTAACTCCGCCCATCCCGCCCCTAACTCCGCCCAGTTCCGCCCATTCTCCGCCCCATGGCTGACTAAT
TTTTTTTATTTATGCAGAGGCCGAGGCCGCCTCGGCCTCTGAGCTATTCCAGAAGTAGTGAGGAGGCTTT
TTTGGAGGCCTAGGCTTTTGCAAAAAGCTTAATTAACTGTTGACAATTAATCATCGGCATAGTATATCGG
CATAGTATAATACGACAAGGTGAGGAACTAAACCCAGGAGGCAGATCATGATTGAACAAGATGGATTGCA
CGCAGGTTCTCCGGCCGCTTGGGTGGAGAGGCTATTCGGCTATGACTGGGCACAACAGACAATCGGCTGC
TCTGATGCCGCCGTGTTCCGGCTGTCAGCGCAGGGGCGCCCGGTTCTTTTTGTCAAGACCGACCTGTCCG
GTGCCCTGAATGAACTGCAGGACGAGGCAGCGCGGCTATCGTGGCTGGCCACGACGGGCGTTCCTTGCGC
AGCTGTGCTCGACGTTGTCACTGAAGCGGGAAGGGACTGGCTGCTATTGGGCGAAGTGCCGGGGCAGGAT
CTCCTGTCATCTCACCTTGCTCCTGCCGAGAAAGTATCCATCATGGCTGATGCAATGCGGCGGCTGCATA
CGCTTGATCCGGCTACCTGCCCATTCGACCACCAAGCGAAACATCGCATCGAGCGAGCACGTACTCGGAT
GGAAGCCGGTCTTGTCGATCAGGATGATCTGGACGAAGAGCATCAGGGGCTCGCGCCAGCCGAACTGTTC
GCCAGGCTCAAGGCGCGCATGCCCGACGGCGAGGATCTCGTCGTGACCCATGGCGATGCCTGCTTGCCGA
ATATCATGGTGGAAAATGGCCGCTTTTCTGGATTCATCGACTGTGGCCGGCTGGGTGTGGCGGACCGCTA
TCAGGACATAGCGTTGGCTACCCGTGATATTGCTGAAGAGCTTGGCGGCGAATGGGCTGACCGCTTCCTC
GTGCTTTACGGTATCGCCGCTCCCGATTCGCAGCGCATCGCCTTCTATCGCCTTCTTGACGAGTTCTTCT
GAGCGGGACTCTGGGGTTCGAAATGACCGACCAAGCGACGCCCAACCTGCCATCACGATGGCCGCAATAA
AATATCTTTATTTTCATTACATCTGTGTGTTGGTTTTTTGTGTGAATCGATAGCGATAAGGATCCGCTCA
TGCGATGATAAGCTGTCAAACATGAGAATTACAACTTATATCGTATGGGGCTGACTTCAGGTGCTACATT
TGAAGAGATAAATTGCACTGAAATCTAGAAATATTTTATCTGATTAATAAGATGATCTTCTTGAGATCGT
TTTGGTCTGCGCGTAATCTCTTGCTCTGAAAACGAAAAAACCGCCTTGCAGGGCGGTTTTTCGAAGGTTC
TCTGAGCTACCAACTCTTTGAACCGAGGTAACTGGCTTGGAGGAGCGCAGTCACCAAAACTTGTCCTTTC
AGTTTAGCCTTAACCGGCGCATGACTTCAAGACTAACTCCTCTAAATCAATTACCAGTGGCTGCTGCCAG
TGGTGCTTTTGCATGTCTTTCCGGGTTGGACTCAAGACGATAGTTACCGGATAAGGCGCAGCGGTCGGAC
TGAACGGGGGGTTCGTGCATACAGTCCAGCTTGGAGCGAACTGCCTACCCGGAACTGAGTGTCAGGCGTG
GAATGAGACAAACGCGGCCATAACAGCGGAATGACACCGGTAAACCGAAAGGCAGGAACAGGAGAGCGCA
CGAGGGAGCCGCCAGGGGGAAACGCCTGGTATCTTTATAGTCCTGTCGGGTTTCGCCACCACTGATTTGA
GCGTCAGATTTCGTGATGCTTGTCAGGGGGGCGGAGCCTATGGAAAAACGGCTTTGCCGCGGCCCTCTCA
CTTCCCTGTTAAGTATCTTCCTGGCATCTTCCAGGAAATCTCCGCCCCGTTCGTAAGCCATTTCCGCTCG
CCGCAGTCGAACGACCGAGCGTAGCGAGTCAGTGAGCGAGGAAGCGGAATATATCCTGTATCACATATTC
TGCTGACGCACCGGTGCAGCCTTTTTTCTCCTGCCACATGAAGCACTTCACTGACACCCTCATCAGTGCC
AACATAGTAAGCCAGTATACACTCCGCTAGCGCTGATGTCCGGCGGTGCTTTTGCCGTTACGCACCACCC
CGTCATGAGATTACGCGTTTTAGCGGTGCGTACAATTAAGGGATTATGGTAAATCCACTTACTGTCTGCC
CTCGTAGCCATCGAGATAAACCGCAGTACTCCGGCCACGATGCGTCCGGCGTAGAGGATCGAGATCT
Features (pLannotate 1.2.2; 23 found; start..end, strand, type, name):
    140..517     +  enhancer       CMV enhancer: human cytomegalovirus immediate early enhancer
    519..718     +  promoter       CMV promoter: human cytomegalovirus (CMV) immediate early promoter
    857..989     +  intron         chimeric intron: chimera between introns from human β-globin and immunoglobulin heavy chain genes
   1033..1051    +  promoter       T7 promoter: promoter for bacteriophage T7 RNA polymerase
   1317..1967    +  CDS            Gid4 (sequence partly withheld): GID4_MOUSE - Experimental evidence at protein level: Swiss-Prot protein existence level 1. Substrate-recognition subunit of the CTLH E3 ubiquitin- protein ligase complex that selectively accepts ubiquitin from UBE2H and mediates ubiquitination and subsequent proteasomal degradation of the transcription factor HBP1. Binds proteins and peptides with a Pro/N-degron consisting of an unmodified N-terminal Pro followed by a small residue, and has the highest affinity for the peptide Pro-Gly- Leu-Trp. Binds peptides with an N-terminal sequence of the type Pro- [Ala,Gly]-[Leu,Met,Gln,Ser,Tyr]-[Glu,Gly
   1980..2492    +  CDS            Nluc: NanoLuc® luciferase human codon-optimized
   2501..2530    +  misc_feature   MCS (fragment): pUC18/19 multiple cloning site
   2537..2586    +  CDS            SET1 (fragment): solubility-enhancement tag derived from T7 phage gene 10B
   2594..2613    +  terminator     T7 terminator (fragment): transcription terminator for bacteriophage T7 RNA polymerase
   2635..2756    -  polyA_signal   SV40 poly(A) signal: SV40 polyadenylation signal
   2779..2847    -  CDS            large T antigen (fragment): large T antigen from SV40 (simian virus 40)
   2852..2884    +  rep_origin     M13 ori (fragment): M13 bacteriophage origin of replication; arrow indicates direction of (+) strand synthesis
   2885..2936    -  misc_feature   bom (fragment): basis of mobility region from pBR322
   3001..3358    +  promoter       SV40 promoter: SV40 enhancer and early promoter
   3373..3420    +  promoter       EM7 promoter: synthetic bacterial promoter&nbsp
   3452..4243    +  CDS            neo: KKA2_KLEPN - Also known as kan, nptII. Experimental evidence at protein level: Swiss-Prot protein existence level 1. Resistance to kanamycin, neomycin, paromomycin, ribostamycin, butirosin and gentamicin B. From Klebsiella pneumoniae.
   4310..4358    +  polyA_signal   poly(A) signal: synthetic polyadenylation signal
   4387..4403    -  promoter       tet promoter (fragment): E. coli promoter for tetracycline efflux protein gene
   4515..5060    +  rep_origin     p15A ori: Plasmids containing the medium-copy-number p15A origin of replication can be propagated in E. coli cells that contain a second plasmid with the ColE1 origin.
   5148..5203    +  rep_origin     RSF ori (fragment): Plasmids containing the RSF 1030 origin of replication can be propagated in E. coli cells that contain additional plasmids with compatible origins.
   5302..5328    -  misc_feature   bom (fragment): basis of mobility region from pBR322
   5322..5369    -  mobile_element IS1 (fragment): prokaryotic transposable element IS1
   5377..5448    +  misc_feature   cer region (fragment): ColE1-derived recombination site that helps to maintain plasmids as monomers
